>Addgene plasmid #202821 | lentiCRISPRv2-sgRNAs-del-AK057321-SVA-mcherry | addgene full sequence | sequence record 399746 | Addgene NGS Result
CCACTGTCCTTTCCTAATAAAATGAGGAAATTGCATCGCATTGTCTGAGTAGGTGTCATTCTATTCTGGG
GGGTGGGGTGGGGCAGGACAGCAAGGGGGAGGATTGGGAAGACAATAGCAGGCATGCTGGGGATGCGGTG
GGCTCTATGGCTTCTGAGGCGGAAAGAACCAGCTGGGGCTCTAGGGGGTATCCCC
[124 nt withheld, positions 196-319]
C
[91 nt withheld, positions 321-411]
A
[49 nt withheld, positions 413-461]
CCTTTGACGTTGGAGTCCACGTTCTTT
[37 nt withheld, positions 489-525]
ACCCTATCTCGGTCTATTCTTTTGATTTATAAGGGATTTTGCCGATTTCGGCCTATTGGTTAAAAAATGA
GCTGATTTAACAAAAATTTAACGCGAATTAATTCTGTGGAATGTGTGTCAGTTAGGGTGTGGAAAGTCCC
CAGGCTCCCCAGCAGGCAGAAGTATGCAAAGCATGCATCTCAATTAGTCAGCAACCAGGTGTGGAAAGTC
CCCAGGCTCCCCAGCAGGCAGAAGTATGCAAAGCATGCATCTCAATTAGTCAGCAACCATAGTCCCGCCC
CTAACTCCGCCCATCCCGCCCCTAACTCCGCCCAGTTCCGCCCATTCTCCGCCCCATGGCTGACTAATTT
TTTTTATTTATGCAGAGGCCGAGGCCGCCTCTGCCTCTGAGCTATTCCAGAAGTAGTGAGGAGGCTTTTT
TGGAGGCCTAGGCTTTTGCAAAAAGCTCCCGGGAGCTTGTATATCCATTTTCGGATCTGATCAGCACGTG
TTGACAATTAATCATCGGCATAGTATATCGGCATAGTATAATACGACAAGGTGAGGAACTAAACCATGGC
CAAGTTGACCAGTGCCGTTCCGGTGCTCACCGCGCGCGACGTCGCCGGAGCGGTCGAGTTCTGGACCGAC
CGGCTCGGGTTCTCCCGGGACTTCGTGGAGGACGACTTCGCCGGTGTGGTCCGGGACGACGTGACCCTGT
TCATCAGCGCGGTCCAGGACCAGGTGGTGCCGGACAACACCCTGGCCTGGGTGTGGGTGCGCGGCCTGGA
CGAGCTGTACGCCGAGTGGTCGGAGGTCGTGTCCACGAACTTCCGGGACGCCTCCGGGCCGGCCATGACC
GAGATCGGCGAGCAGCCGTGGGGGCGGGAGTTCGCCCTGCGCGACCCGGCCGGCAACTGCGTGCACTTCG
TGGCCGAGGAGCAGGACTGACACGTGCTACGAGATTTCGATTCCACCGCCGCCTTCTATGAAAGGTTGGG
CTTCGGAATCGTTTTCCGGGACGCCGGCTGGATGATCCTCCAGCGCGGGGATCTCATGCTGGAGTTCTTC
GCCCACCCCAACTTGTTTATTGCAGCTTATAATGGTTACAAATAAAGCAATAGCATCACAAATTTCACAA
ATAAAGCATTTTTTTCACTGCATTCTAGTTGTGGTTTGTCCAAACTCATCAATGTATCTTATCATGTCTG
TATACCGTCGACCTCTAGCTAGAGCTTGGCGTAATCATGGTCATAGCTGTTTCCTGTGTGAAATTGTTAT
CCGCTCACAATTCCACACAACATACGAGCCGGAAGCATAAAGTGTAAAGCCTGGGGTGCCTAATGAGTGA
GCTAACTCACATTAATTGCGTTGCGCTCACTGCCCGCTTTCCAGTCGGGAAACCTGTCGTGCCAGCTGCA
TTAATGAATCGGCCAACGCGCGGGGAGAGGCGGTTTGCGTATTGGGCGCTCTTCCGCTTCCTCGCTCACT
GACTCGCTGCGCTCGGTCGTTCGGCTGCGGCGAGCGGTATCAGCTCACTCAAAGGCGGTAATACGGTTAT
CCACAGAATCAGGGGATAACGCAGGAAAGAACATGTGAGCAAAAGGCCAGCAAAAGGCCAGGAACCGTAA
AAAGGCCGCGTTGCTGGCGTTTTTCCATAGGCTCCGCCCCCCTGACGAGCATCACAAAAATCGACGCTCA
AGTCAGAGGTGGCGAAACCCGACAGGACTATAAAGATACCAGGCGTTTCCCCCTGGAAGCTCCCTCGTGC
GCTCTCCTGTTCCGACCCTGCCGCTTACCGGATACCTGTCCGCCTTTCTCCCTTCGGGAAGCGTGGCGCT
TTCTCATAGCTCACGCTGTAGGTATCTCAGTTCGGTGTAGGTCGTTCGCTCCAAGCTGGGCTGTGTGCAC
GAACCCCCCGTTCAGCCCGACCGCTGCGCCTTATCCGGTAACTATCGTCTTGAGTCCAACCCGGTAAGAC
ACGACTTATCGCCACTGGCAGCAGCCACTGGTAACAGGATTAGCAGAGCGAGGTATGTAGGCGGTGCTAC
AGAGTTCTTGAAGTGGTGGCCTAACTACGGCTACACTAGAAGAACAGTATTTGGTATCTGCGCTCTGCTG
AAGCCAGTTACCTTCGGAAAAAGAGTTGGTAGCTCTTGATCCGGCAAACAAACCACCGCTGGTAGCGGTG
GTTTTTTTGTTTGCAAGCAGCAGATTACGCGCAGAAAAAAAGGATCTCAAGAAGATCCTTTGATCTTTTC
TACGGGGTCTGACGCTCAGTGGAACGAAAACTCACGTTAAGGGATTTTGGTCATGAGATTATCAAAAAGG
ATCTTCACCTAGATCCTTTTAAATTAAAAATGAAGTTTTAAATCAATCTAAAGTATATATGAGTAAACTT
GGTCTGACAGTTACCAATGCTTAATCAGTGAGGCACCTATCTCAGCGATCTGTCTATTTCGTTCATCCAT
AGTTGCCTGACTCCCCGTCGTGTAGATAACTACGATACGGGAGGGCTTACCATCTGGCCCCAGTGCTGCA
ATGATACCGCGAGACCCACGCTCACCGGCTCCAGATTTATCAGCAATAAACCAGCCAGCCGGAAGGGCCG
AGCGCAGAAGTGGTCCTGCAACTTTATCCGCCTCCATCCAGTCTATTAATTGTTGCCGGGAAGCTAGAGT
AAGTAGTTCGCCAGTTAATAGTTTGCGCAACGTTGTTGCCATTGCTACAGGCATCGTGGTGTCACGCTCG
TCGTTTGGTATGGCTTCATTCAGCTCCGGTTCCCAACGATCAAGGCGAGTTACATGATCCCCCATGTTGT
GCAAAAAAGCGGTTAGCTCCTTCGGTCCTCCGATCGTTGTCAGAAGTAAGTTGGCCGCAGTGTTATCACT
CATGGTTATGGCAGCACTGCATAATTCTCTTACTGTCATGCCATCCGTAAGATGCTTTTCTGTGACTGGT
GAGTACTCAACCAAGTCATTCTGAGAATAGTGTATGCGGCGACCGAGTTGCTCTTGCCCGGCGTCAATAC
GGGATAATACCGCGCCACATAGCAGAACTTTAAAAGTGCTCATCATTGGAAAACGTTCTTCGGGGCGAAA
ACTCTCAAGGATCTTACCGCTGTTGAGATCCAGTTCGATGTAACCCACTCGTGCACCCAACTGATCTTCA
GCATCTTTTACTTTCACCAGCGTTTCTGGGTGAGCAAAAACAGGAAGGCAAAATGCCGCAAAAAAGGGAA
TAAGGGCGACACGGAAATGTTGAATACTCATACTCTTCCTTTTTCAATATTATTGAAGCATTTATCAGGG
TTATTGTCTCATGAGCGGATACATATTTGAATGTATTTAGAAAAATAAACAAATAGGGGTTCCGCGCACA
TTTCCCCGAAAAGTGCCACCTGACGTCGACGGATCGGGAGATCTCCCGATCCCCTATGGTGCACTCTCAG
TACAATCTGCTCTGATGCCGCATAGTTAAGCCAGTATCTGCTCCCTGCTTGTGTGTTGGAGGTCGCTGAG
TAGTGCGCGAGCAAAATTTAAGCTACAACAAGGCAAGGCTTGACCGACAATTGCATGAAGAATCTGCTTA
GGGTTAGGCGTTTTGCGCTGCTTCGCGATGTACGGGCCAGATATACGCGCGCGTTGACATTGATTATTGA
CTAGTTATTAATAGTAATCAATTACGGGGTCATTAGTTCATAGCCCATATATGGAGTTCCGCGTTACATA
ACTTACGGTAAATGGCCCGCCTGGCTGACCGCCCAACGACCCCCGCCCATTGACGTCAATAATGACGTAT
GTTCCCATAGTAACGCCAATAGGGACTTTCCATTGACGTCAATGGGTGGAGTATTTACGGTAAACTGCCC
ACTTGGCAGTACATCAAGTGTATCATATGCCAAGTACGCCCCCTATTGACGTCAATGACGGTAAATGGCC
CGCCTGGCATTATGCCCAGTACATGACCTTATGGGACTTTCCTACTTGGCAGTACATCTACGTATTAGTC
ATCGCTATTACCATGGTGATGCGGTTTTGGCAGTACATCAATGGGCGTGGATAGCGGTTTGACTCACGGG
GATTTCCAAGTCTCCACCCCATTGACGTCAATGGGAGTTTGTTTTGGCACCAAAATCAACGGGACTTTCC
AAAATGTCGTAACAACTCCGCCCCATTGACGCAAATGGGCGGTAGGCGTGTACGGTGGGAGGTCTATATA
AGCAGCGCGTTTTGCCTGTACTGGGTCTCTCTGGTTAGACCAGATCTGAGCCTGGGAGCTCTCTGGCTAA
CTAGGGAACCCACTGCTTAAGCCTCAATAAAGCTTGCCTTGAGTGCTTCAAGTAGTGTGTGCCCGTCTGT
TGTGTGACTCTGGTAACTAGAGATCCCTCAGACCCTTTTAGTCAGTGTGGAAAATCTCTAGCAGTGGCGC
CCGAACAGGGACTTGAAAGCGAAAGGGAAACCAGAGGAGCTCTCTCGACGCAGGACTCGGCTTGCTGAAG
CGCGCACGGCAAGAGGCGAGGGGCGGCGACTGGTGAGTACGCCAAAAATTTTGACTAGCGGAGGCTAGAA
GGAGAGAGATGGGTGCGAGAGCGTCAGTATTAAGCGGGGGAGAATTAGATCGCGATGGGAAAAAATTCGG
TTAAGGCCAGGGGGAAAGAAAAAATATAAATTAAAACATATAGTATGGGCAAGCAGGGAGCTAGAACGAT
TCGCAGTTAATCCTGGCCTGTTAGAAACATCAGAAGGCTGTAGACAAATACTGGGACAGCTACAACCATC
CCTTCAGACAGGATCAGAAGAACTTAGATCATTATATAATACAGTAGCAACCCTCTATTGTGTGCATCAA
AGGATAGAGATAAAAGACACCAAGGAAGCTTTAGACAAGATAGAGGAAGAGCAAAACAAAAGTAAGACCA
CCGCACAGCAAGCGGCCGCTGATCTTCAGACCTGGAGGAGGAGATATGAGGGACAATTGGAGAAGTGAAT
TATATAAATATAAAGTAGTAAAAATTGAACCATTAGGAGTAGCACCCACCAAGGCAAAGAGAAGAGTGGT
GCAGAGAGAAAAAAGAGCAGTGGGAATAGGAGCTTTGTTCCTTGGGTTCTTGGGAGCAGCAGGAAGCACT
ATGGGCGCAGCGTCAATGACGCTGACGGTACAGGCCAGACAATTATTGTCTGGTATAGTGCAGCAGCAGA
ACAATTTGCTGAGGGCTATTGAGGCGCAACAGCATCTGTTGCAACTCACAGTCTGGGGCATCAAGCAGCT
CCAGGCAAGAATCCTGGCTGTGGAAAGATACCTAAAGGATCAACAGCTCCTGGGGATTTGGGGTTGCTCT
GGAAAACTCATTTGCACCACTGCTGTGCCTTGGAATGCTAGTTGGAGTAATAAATCTCTGGAACAGATTT
GGAATCACACGACCTGGATGGAGTGGGACAGAGAAATTAACAATTACACAAGCTTAATACACTCCTTAAT
TGAAGAATCGCAAAACCAGCAAGAAAAGAATGAACAAGAATTATTGGAATTAGATAAATGGGCAAGTTTG
TGGAATTGGTTTAACATAACAAATTGGCTGTGGTATATAAAATTATTCATAATGATAGTAGGAGGCTTGG
TAGGTTTAAGAATAGTTTTTGCTGTACTTTCTATAGTGAATAGAGTTAGGCAGGGATATTCACCATTATC
GTTTCAGACCCACCTCCCAACCCCGAGGGGACCCGACAGGCCCGAAGGAATAGAAGAAGAAGGTGGAGAG
AGAGACAGAGACAGATCCATTCGATTAGTGAACGGATCGGCACTGCGTGCGCCAATTCTGCAGACAAATG
GCAGTATTCATCCACAATTTTAAAAGAAAAGGGGGGATTGGGGGGTACAGTGCAGGGGAAAGAATAGTAG
ACATAATAGCAACAGACATACAAACTAAAGAATTACAAAAACAAATTACAAAAATTCAAAATTTTCGGGT
TTATTACAGGGACAGCAGAGATCCAGTTTGGTTAATTAAGGTACCGAGGGCCTATTTCCCATGATTCCTT
CATATTTGCATATACGATACAAGGCTGTTAGAGAGATAATTAGAATTAATTTGACTGTAAACACAAAGAT
ATTAGTACAAAATACGTGACGTAGAAAGTAATAATTTCTTGGGTAGTTTGCAGTTTTAAAATTATGTTTT
AAAATGGACTATCATATGCTTACCGTAACTTGAAAGTATTTCGATTTCTTGGCTTTATATATCTTGTGGA
AAGGACGAAACACCGGACAGCAATTTAGCAGTATCGTTTTAGAGCTAGAAATAGCAAGTTAAAATAAGGC
TAGTCCGTTATCAACTTGAAAAAGTGGCACCGAGTCGGTGCTTTTTTGAATTCGCTAGCTAGGTCTTGAA
AGGAGTGGGAATTGGCTCCGGTGCCCGTCAGTCTCGAGGAGGGCCTATTTCCCATGATTCCTTCATATTT
GCATATACGATACAAGGCTGTTAGAGAGATAATTAGAATTAATTTGACTGTAAACACAAAGATATTAGTA
CAAAATACGTGACGTAGAAAGTAATAATTTCTTGGGTAGTTTGCAGTTTTAAAATTATGTTTTAAAATGG
ACTATCATATGCTTACCGTAACTTGAAAGTATTTCGATTTCTTGGCTTTATATATCTTGTGGAAAGGACG
AAACACCGGCTTTGGATACCTCGTAGGTGTTTTAGAGCTAGAAATAGCAAGTTAAAATAAGGCTAGTCCG
TTATCAACTTGAAAAAGTGGCACCGAGTCGGTGCTTTTTTGAATTCGCTAGCTAGGTCTTGAAAGGAGTG
GGAATTGGCTCCGGTGCCCGTCAGTGGGCAGAGCGCACATCGCCCACAGTCCCCGAGAAGTTGGGGGGAG
GGGTCGGCAATTGATCCGGTGCCTAGAGAAGGTGGCGCGGGGTAAACTGGGAAAGTGATGTCGTGTACTG
GCTCCGCCTTTTTCCCGAGGGTGGGGGAGAACCGTATATAAGTGCAGTAGTCGCCGTGAACGTTCTTTTT
CGCAACGGGTTTGCCGCCAGAACACAGGACCGGTTCTAGAGCGCTGCCACCATGGACAAGAAGTACAGCA
TCGGCCTGGACATCGGCACCAACTCTGTGGGCTGGGCCGTGATCACCGACGAGTACAAGGTGCCCAGCAA
GAAATTCAAGGTGCTGGGCAACACCGACCGGCACAGCATCAAGAAGAACCTGATCGGAGCCCTGCTGTTC
GACAGCGGCGAAACAGCCGAGGCCACCCGGCTGAAGAGAACCGCCAGAAGAAGATACACCAGACGGAAGA
ACCGGATCTGCTATCTGCAAGAGATCTTCAGCAACGAGATGGCCAAGGTGGACGACAGCTTCTTCCACAG
ACTGGAAGAGTCCTTCCTGGTGGAAGAGGATAAGAAGCACGAGCGGCACCCCATCTTCGGCAACATCGTG
GACGAGGTGGCCTACCACGAGAAGTACCCCACCATCTACCACCTGAGAAAGAAACTGGTGGACAGCACCG
ACAAGGCCGACCTGCGGCTGATCTATCTGGCCCTGGCCCACATGATCAAGTTCCGGGGCCACTTCCTGAT
CGAGGGCGACCTGAACCCCGACAACAGCGACGTGGACAAGCTGTTCATCCAGCTGGTGCAGACCTACAAC
CAGCTGTTCGAGGAAAACCCCATCAACGCCAGCGGCGTGGACGCCAAGGCCATCCTGTCTGCCAGACTGA
GCAAGAGCAGACGGCTGGAAAATCTGATCGCCCAGCTGCCCGGCGAGAAGAAGAATGGCCTGTTCGGAAA
CCTGATTGCCCTGAGCCTGGGCCTGACCCCCAACTTCAAGAGCAACTTCGACCTGGCCGAGGATGCCAAA
CTGCAGCTGAGCAAGGACACCTACGACGACGACCTGGACAACCTGCTGGCCCAGATCGGCGACCAGTACG
CCGACCTGTTTCTGGCCGCCAAGAACCTGTCCGACGCCATCCTGCTGAGCGACATCCTGAGAGTGAACAC
CGAGATCACCAAGGCCCCCCTGAGCGCCTCTATGATCAAGAGATACGACGAGCACCACCAGGACCTGACC
CTGCTGAAAGCTCTCGTGCGGCAGCAGCTGCCTGAGAAGTACAAAGAGATTTTCTTCGACCAGAGCAAGA
ACGGCTACGCCGGCTACATTGACGGCGGAGCCAGCCAGGAAGAGTTCTACAAGTTCATCAAGCCCATCCT
GGAAAAGATGGACGGCACCGAGGAACTGCTCGTGAAGCTGAACAGAGAGGACCTGCTGCGGAAGCAGCGG
ACCTTCGACAACGGCAGCATCCCCCACCAGATCCACCTGGGAGAGCTGCACGCCATTCTGCGGCGGCAGG
AAGATTTTTACCCATTCCTGAAGGACAACCGGGAAAAGATCGAGAAGATCCTGACCTTCCGCATCCCCTA
CTACGTGGGCCCTCTGGCCAGGGGAAACAGCAGATTCGCCTGGATGACCAGAAAGAGCGAGGAAACCATC
ACCCCCTGGAACTTCGAGGAAGTGGTGGACAAGGGCGCTTCCGCCCAGAGCTTCATCGAGCGGATGACCA
ACTTCGATAAGAACCTGCCCAACGAGAAGGTGCTGCCCAAGCACAGCCTGCTGTACGAGTACTTCACCGT
GTATAACGAGCTGACCAAAGTGAAATACGTGACCGAGGGAATGAGAAAGCCCGCCTTCCTGAGCGGCGAG
CAGAAAAAGGCCATCGTGGACCTGCTGTTCAAGACCAACCGGAAAGTGACCGTGAAGCAGCTGAAAGAGG
ACTACTTCAAGAAAATCGAGTGCTTCGACTCCGTGGAAATCTCCGGCGTGGAAGATCGGTTCAACGCCTC
CCTGGGCACATACCACGATCTGCTGAAAATTATCAAGGACAAGGACTTCCTGGACAATGAGGAAAACGAG
GACATTCTGGAAGATATCGTGCTGACCCTGACACTGTTTGAGGACAGAGAGATGATCGAGGAACGGCTGA
AAACCTATGCCCACCTGTTCGACGACAAAGTGATGAAGCAGCTGAAGCGGCGGAGATACACCGGCTGGGG
CAGGCTGAGCCGGAAGCTGATCAACGGCATCCGGGACAAGCAGTCCGGCAAGACAATCCTGGATTTCCTG
AAGTCCGACGGCTTCGCCAACAGAAACTTCATGCAGCTGATCCACGACGACAGCCTGACCTTTAAAGAGG
ACATCCAGAAAGCCCAGGTGTCCGGCCAGGGCGATAGCCTGCACGAGCACATTGCCAATCTGGCCGGCAG
CCCCGCCATTAAGAAGGGCATCCTGCAGACAGTGAAGGTGGTGGACGAGCTCGTGAAAGTGATGGGCCGG
CACAAGCCCGAGAACATCGTGATCGAAATGGCCAGAGAGAACCAGACCACCCAGAAGGGACAGAAGAACA
GCCGCGAGAGAATGAAGCGGATCGAAGAGGGCATCAAAGAGCTGGGCAGCCAGATCCTGAAAGAACACCC
CGTGGAAAACACCCAGCTGCAGAACGAGAAGCTGTACCTGTACTACCTGCAGAATGGGCGGGATATGTAC
GTGGACCAGGAACTGGACATCAACCGGCTGTCCGACTACGATGTGGACCATATCGTGCCTCAGAGCTTTC
TGAAGGACGACTCCATCGACAACAAGGTGCTGACCAGAAGCGACAAGAACCGGGGCAAGAGCGACAACGT
GCCCTCCGAAGAGGTCGTGAAGAAGATGAAGAACTACTGGCGGCAGCTGCTGAACGCCAAGCTGATTACC
CAGAGAAAGTTCGACAATCTGACCAAGGCCGAGAGAGGCGGCCTGAGCGAACTGGATAAGGCCGGCTTCA
TCAAGAGACAGCTGGTGGAAACCCGGCAGATCACAAAGCACGTGGCACAGATCCTGGACTCCCGGATGAA
CACTAAGTACGACGAGAATGACAAGCTGATCCGGGAAGTGAAAGTGATCACCCTGAAGTCCAAGCTGGTG
TCCGATTTCCGGAAGGATTTCCAGTTTTACAAAGTGCGCGAGATCAACAACTACCACCACGCCCACGACG
CCTACCTGAACGCCGTCGTGGGAACCGCCCTGATCAAAAAGTACCCTAAGCTGGAAAGCGAGTTCGTGTA
CGGCGACTACAAGGTGTACGACGTGCGGAAGATGATCGCCAAGAGCGAGCAGGAAATCGGCAAGGCTACC
GCCAAGTACTTCTTCTACAGCAACATCATGAACTTTTTCAAGACCGAGATTACCCTGGCCAACGGCGAGA
TCCGGAAGCGGCCTCTGATCGAGACAAACGGCGAAACCGGGGAGATCGTGTGGGATAAGGGCCGGGATTT
TGCCACCGTGCGGAAAGTGCTGAGCATGCCCCAAGTGAATATCGTGAAAAAGACCGAGGTGCAGACAGGC
GGCTTCAGCAAAGAGTCTATCCTGCCCAAGAGGAACAGCGATAAGCTGATCGCCAGAAAGAAGGACTGGG
ACCCTAAGAAGTACGGCGGCTTCGACAGCCCCACCGTGGCCTATTCTGTGCTGGTGGTGGCCAAAGTGGA
AAAGGGCAAGTCCAAGAAACTGAAGAGTGTGAAAGAGCTGCTGGGGATCACCATCATGGAAAGAAGCAGC
TTCGAGAAGAATCCCATCGACTTTCTGGAAGCCAAGGGCTACAAAGAAGTGAAAAAGGACCTGATCATCA
AGCTGCCTAAGTACTCCCTGTTCGAGCTGGAAAACGGCCGGAAGAGAATGCTGGCCTCTGCCGGCGAACT
GCAGAAGGGAAACGAACTGGCCCTGCCCTCCAAATATGTGAACTTCCTGTACCTGGCCAGCCACTATGAG
AAGCTGAAGGGCTCCCCCGAGGATAATGAGCAGAAACAGCTGTTTGTGGAACAGCACAAGCACTACCTGG
ACGAGATCATCGAGCAGATCAGCGAGTTCTCCAAGAGAGTGATCCTGGCCGACGCTAATCTGGACAAAGT
GCTGTCCGCCTACAACAAGCACCGGGATAAGCCCATCAGAGAGCAGGCCGAGAATATCATCCACCTGTTT
ACCCTGACCAATCTGGGAGCCCCTGCCGCCTTCAAGTACTTTGACACCACCATCGACCGGAAGAGGTACA
CCAGCACCAAAGAGGTGCTGGACGCCACCCTGATCCACCAGAGCATCACCGGCCTGTACGAGACACGGAT
CGACCTGTCTCAGCTGGGAGGCGACAAGCGACCTGCCGCCACAAAGAAGGCTGGACAGGCTAAGAAGAAG
AAAGATTACAAAGACGATGACGATAAGGGATCCGGCGCAACAAACTTCTCTCTGCTGAAACAAGCCGGAG
ATGTCGAAGAGAATCCTGGACCGAAAAAGCCTGAACTCACCGCGACGTCTGTCCCGGTCGCCACCATGGT
GAGCAAGGGCGAGGAGGATAACATGGCCATCATCAAGGAGTTCATGCGCTTCAAGGTGCACATGGAGGGC
TCCGTGAACGGCCACGAGTTCGAGATCGAGGGCGAGGGCGAGGGCCGCCCCTACGAGGGCACCCAGACCG
CCAAGCTGAAGGTGACCAAGGGTGGCCCCCTGCCCTTCGCCTGGGACATCCTGTCCCCTCAGTTCATGTA
CGGCTCCAAGGCCTACGTGAAGCACCCCGCCGACATCCCCGACTACTTGAAGCTGTCCTTCCCCGAGGGC
TTCAAGTGGGAGCGCGTGATGAACTTCGAGGACGGCGGCGTGGTGACCGTGACCCAGGACTCCTCCCTGC
AGGACGGCGAGTTCATCTACAAGGTGAAGCTGCGCGGCACCAACTTCCCCTCCGACGGCCCCGTAATGCA
GAAGAAGACCATGGGCTGGGAGGCCTCCTCCGAGCGGATGTACCCCGAGGACGGCGCCCTGAAGGGCGAG
ATCAAGCAGAGGCTGAAGCTGAAGGACGGCGGCCACTACGACGCTGAGGTCAAGACCACCTACAAGGCCA
AGAAGCCCGTGCAGCTGCCCGGCGCCTACAACGTCAACATCAAGTTGGACATCACCTCCCACAACGAGGA
CTACACCATCGTGGAACAGTACGAACGCGCCGAGGGCCGCCACTCCACCGGCGGCATGGACGAGCTGTAC
AAGTAACTAGACGCGTTAAGTCGACAATCAACCTCTGGATTACAAAATTTGTGAAAGATTGACTGGTATT
CTTAACTATGTTGCTCCTTTTACGCTATGTGGATACGCTGCTTTAATGCCTTTGTATCATGCTATTGCTT
CCCGTATGGCTTTCATTTTCTCCTCCTTGTATAAATCCTGGTTGCTGTCTCTTTATGAGGAGTTGTGGCC
CGTTGTCAGGCAACGTGGCGTGGTGTGCACTGTGTTTGCTGACGCAACCCCCACTGGTTGGGGCATTGCC
ACCACCTGTCAGCTCCTTTCCGGGACTTTCGCTTTCCCCCTCCCTATTGCCACGGCGGAACTCATCGCCG
CCTGCCTTGCCCGCTGCTGGACAGGGGCTCGGCTGTTGGGCACTGACAATTCCGTGGTGTTGTCGGGGAA
ATCATCGTCCTTTCCTTGGCTGCTCGCCTGTGTTGCCACCTGGATTCTGCGCGGGACGTCCTTCTGCTAC
GTCCCTTCGGCCCTCAATCCAGCGGACCTTCCTTCCCGCGGCCTGCTGCCGGCTCTGCGGCCTCTTCCGC
GTCTTCGCCTTCGCCCTCAGACGAGTCGGATCTCCCTTTGGGCCGCCTCCCCGCGTCGACTTTAAGACCA
ATGACTTACAAGGCAGCTGTAGATCTTAGCCACTTTTTAAAAGAAAAGGGGGGACTGGAAGGGCTAATTC
ACTCCCAACGAAGACAAGATCTGCTTTTTGCTTGTACTGGGTCTCTCTGGTTAGACCAGATCTGAGCCTG
GGAGCTCTCTGGCTAACTAGGGAACCCACTGCTTAAGCCTCAATAAAGCTTGCCTTGAGTGCTTCAAGTA
GTGTGTGCCCGTCTGTTGTGTGACTCTGGTAACTAGAGATCCCTCAGACCCTTTTAGTCAGTGTGGAAAA
TCTCTAGCAGGGCCCGTTTAAACCCGCTGATCAGCCTCGACTGTGCCTTCTAGTTGCCAGCCATCTGTTG
TTTGCCCCTCCCCCGTGCCTTCCTTGACCCTGGAAGGTGCCACTC
Features (pLannotate 1.2.2; 37 found; start..end, strand, type, name):
    154..175     +  promoter       SV40 promoter (fragment): SV40 enhancer and early promoter
    196..624     +  rep_origin     f1 ori (sequence partly withheld): f1 bacteriophage origin of replication; arrow indicates direction of (+) strand synthesis
    638..967     +  promoter       SV40 promoter: SV40 enhancer and early promoter
   1015..1062    +  promoter       EM7 promoter: synthetic bacterial promoter&nbsp
   1081..1455    +  CDS            BleoR: antibiotic-binding protein; Sh ble from Streptoalloteichus hindustanus; confers resistance to bleomycin, phleomycin, and Zeocin™
   1465..1590    +  CDS            ble (fragment): BLE_KLEPN - Experimental evidence at protein level: Swiss-Prot protein existence level 1. Binding protein with a strong affinity to the bleomycin family of antibiotics. Binds to CL990; an antimitotic-antibiotic compound. From Klebsiella pneumoniae.
   1585..1706    +  polyA_signal   SV40 poly(A) signal: SV40 polyadenylation signal
   1777..1799    -  protein_bind   lac operator (fragment): The lac repressor binds to the lac operator to inhibit transcription in E. coli. This inhibition can be relieved by adding lactose or isopropyl-β-D-thiogalactopyranoside (IPTG). lac repressor encoded by lacI
   1803..1833    -  promoter       lac promoter: promoter for the E. coli lac operon
   1848..1869    -  protein_bind   CAP binding site: CAP binding activates transcription in the presence of cAMP. E. coli catabolite activator protein
   1882..1974    -  CDS            lacI (fragment): lac repressor; lacI; The lac repressor binds to the lac operator to inhibit transcription in E. coli. This inhibition can be relieved by adding lactose or isopropyl-β-D-thiogalactopyranoside (IPTG).
   2157..2745    -  rep_origin     ori: high-copy-number ColE1/pMB1/pBR322/pUC origin of replication
   2916..3776    -  CDS            AmpR: β-lactamase; bla; confers resistance to ampicillin, carbenicillin, and related antibiotics
   3777..3881    -  promoter       AmpR promoter: bla
   3940..3992    -  misc_feature   bom (fragment): basis of mobility region from pBR322
   4151..4530    +  enhancer       CMV enhancer: human cytomegalovirus immediate early enhancer
   4531..4730    +  promoter       CMV promoter: human cytomegalovirus (CMV) immediate early promoter
   4748..4928    +  LTR            5' LTR (truncated): truncated 5' long terminal repeat (LTR) from HIV-1
   4975..5100    +  misc_feature   HIV-1 Ψ: packaging signal of human immunodeficiency virus type 1
   5084..5447    +  CDS            HIV-1 gag (fragment): gag protein from human immunodeficiency virus 1; gag
   5593..5826    +  misc_feature   RRE: The Rev response element (RRE) of HIV-1 allows for Rev-dependent mRNA export from the nucleus to the cytoplasm.
   6203..6303    +  CDS            Rev (fragment): human immunodeficiency virus 1 (HIV-1) Rev protein; rev; enhances nuclear export of unspliced and incompletely spliced viral mRNAs
   6353..6470    +  misc_feature   cPPT/CTS: central polypurine tract and central termination sequence of HIV-1
   6521..6761    +  promoter       U6 promoter: RNA polymerase III promoter for human U6 snRNA
   6791..6866    +  misc_RNA       gRNA scaffold: guide RNA scaffold for the Streptococcus pyogenes CRISPR/Cas9 system
   6884..6902    +  CDS            small t antigen (fragment): SV40 (simian virus 40) small t antigen
   6934..7174    +  promoter       U6 promoter: RNA polymerase III promoter for human U6 snRNA
   7204..7279    +  misc_RNA       gRNA scaffold: guide RNA scaffold for the Streptococcus pyogenes CRISPR/Cas9 system
   7297..7315    +  CDS            small t antigen (fragment): SV40 (simian virus 40) small t antigen
   7341..7552    +  promoter       EF-1α core promoter: core promoter for human elongation factor EF-1α
   7577..11680   +  CDS            Cas9: Cas9 (Csn1) endonuclease from the Streptococcus pyogenes Type II CRISPR/Cas system generates RNA-guided double strand breaks in DNA
  11818..11848   +  CDS            HygR (fragment): aminoglycoside phosphotransferase from E. coli; aph(4)-Ia; confers resistance to hygromycin
  11861..12568   +  CDS            mCherry: mCherry is a basic (constitutively fluorescent) red fluorescent protein published in 2004, derived from Discosoma sp.. It is reported to be a very rapidly-maturing monomer with low acid sensitivity.
  12591..13179   +  misc_feature   WPRE: woodchuck hepatitis virus posttranscriptional regulatory element
  13230..13249   +  misc_feature   cPPT/CTS (fragment): central polypurine tract and central termination sequence of HIV-1
  13251..13484   +  LTR            3' LTR (ΔU3): self-inactivating 3' long terminal repeat (LTR) from HIV-1
  13516..150     +  polyA_signal   bGH poly(A) signal (across the origin): bovine growth hormone polyadenylation signal
