[The description below was written by a language model from this plasmid's Addgene catalogue record and pLannotate feature annotations shown in this document.]
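Description:
lentiCRISPRv2-sgRNAs-del-AK057321-SVA-mcherry is a 13.6 kb lentiviral, mammalian-expression CRISPR vector built on a lentiCRISPRv2 derivative. It delivers SpCas9, a red fluorescent marker and a pair of guide RNAs from a single provirus. In bacteria it is maintained through a high-copy ColE1/pUC origin with ampicillin resistance. The backbone outside the LTRs also carries an f1 origin and an SV40/EM7-driven bleomycin/Zeocin resistance cassette. The viral genome is transcribed from a CMV enhancer/promoter fused to a truncated HIV-1 5' LTR. It contains the Ψ packaging signal with a gag fragment, the RRE for Rev-dependent export, the cPPT/CTS, a WPRE to boost transcript expression, and a self-inactivating ΔU3 3' LTR followed by a bGH polyadenylation signal.

The payload starts with a 773 bp insert placed between KpnI and NheI. It consists of two tandem cassettes, each with its own human U6 Pol III promoter and an S. pyogenes gRNA scaffold. The two human-targeting guides are intended to cut on either side of the SVA retrotransposon element in exon 3 of the SVA-lncRNA AK057321 gene, so that the element is deleted. Downstream, an EF-1α core promoter drives Cas9 followed by mCherry. The mCherry sequence replaced the hygromycin resistance gene of the parental vector, and a short HygR remnant is still annotated between the two coding sequences. The feature table does not annotate how Cas9 and mCherry are linked. Transduced cells are therefore identified by red fluorescence rather than by drug selection. The associated work concerns the role of this hominoid lncRNA in neuronal maturation.
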