Addgene plasmid #202821: lentiCRISPRv2-sgRNAs-del-AK057321-SVA-mcherry
Purpose: Lentiviral vector modified to express two sgRNAs that delete the SVA within the SVA-lncRNA AK057321 gene (exon 3) with EF-1apha for Cas9 and mcherry expression
Depositing lab: Matthew Anderson. Depositing organization: Beth Israel Deaconess Medical Center. Publication: Hominoid SVA-lncRNA AK057321 targets human-specific SVA retrotransposons in SCN8A and CDK5RAP2 to initiate neuronal maturation. Nadler MJS, Chang W, Ozkaynak E, Huo Y, Nong Y, Boillot M, Johnson M, Moreno A, Matthew P Anderson. Commun Biol. 2023 Mar 30;6(1):347. doi: 10.1038/s42003-023-04683-8. PubMed 36997626.
Backbone
  Vector backbone: 98291
  Backbone size w/o insert (bp): 12817
  Total vector size (bp): 13590
  Modifications to backbone: This vector was modified from Addgene 98291. The hygromycin resistance gene was excised by digestion with PshAI and MluI and replaced with PCR-amplified mcherry from pLVX-mcherry. lentiCRISPRv2-mcherry was then digested with KpnI and NheI and PCR fragments containing two sgRNAs, each with their own U6 promoter were assembled using NEBuilder HiFi DNA Assembly (NEB).
  Vector type: Mammalian Expression, Lentiviral
Growth in bacteria
  Bacterial resistance: Ampicillin, 100 μg/mL
  Growth temperature: 37°C
  Growth strain: NEB Stable
  Copy number: Unknown
Gene/Insert
  Gene/Insert name: two sgRNAs (each with a U6 promoter) to delete SVA within SVA-lncRNA AK057321 gene
  Species: H. sapiens (human)
  Insert size (bp): 773
  Promoter: U6 (two)
  Cloning method: Restriction Enzyme; 5′ cloning site KpnI (not destroyed); 3′ cloning site NheI (not destroyed)
  Sequencing primers: 5′ whole plasmid sequencing; 3′ whole plasmid sequencing
Terms and licenses: Academic/Nonprofit Terms; Industry Terms: Not Available to Industry
How to cite: lentiCRISPRv2-sgRNAs-del-AK057321-SVA-mcherry was a gift from Matthew Anderson (Addgene plasmid # 202821 ; http://n2t.net/addgene:202821 ; RRID:Addgene_202821)
